>Addgene plasmid #71903 | pAC1405-pCR8-4xNLS_PUFa_2xNLS | depositor full sequence | sequence record 134395 | pAC1405-pCR8-4xNLS_PUFa_2xNLS sequence 4202 bps
CTTTCCTGCGTTATCCCCTGATTCTGTGGATAACCGTATTACCGCCTTTGAGTGAGCTGATACCGCTCGC
CGCAGCCGAACGACCGAGCGCAGCGAGTCAGTGAGCGAGGAAGCGGAAGAGCGCCCAATACGCAAACCGC
CTCTCCCCGCGCGTTGGCCGATTCATTAATGCAGCTGGCACGACAGGTTTCCCGACTGGAAAGCGGGCAG
TGAGCGCAACGCAATTAATACGCGTACCGCTAGCCAGGAAGAGTTTGTAGAAACGCAAAAAGGCCATCCG
TCAGGATGGCCTTCTGCTTAGTTTGATGCCTGGCAGTTTATGGCGGGCGTCCTGCCCGCCACCCTCCGGG
CCGTTGCTTCACAACGTTCAAATCCGCTCCCGGCGGATTTGTCCTACTCAGGAGAGCGTTCACCGACAAA
CAACAGATAAAACGAAAGGCCCAGTCTTCCGACTGAGCCTTTCGTTTTATTTGATGCCTGGCAGTTCCCT
ACTCTCGCGTTAACGCTAGCATGGATGTTTTCCCAGTCACGACGTTGTAAAACGACGGCCAGTCTTAAGC
TCGGGCCCCAAATAATGATTTTATTTTGACTGATAGTGACCTGTTCGTTGCAACAAATTGATGAGCAATG
CTTTTTTATAATGCCAACTTTGTACAAAAAAGCAGGCTCCGAATTCACCGGTGCCGCCACCATGATCGAT
GGCGGAGGCGGATCTGATCCAAAAAAGAAGAGAAAGGTAGATCCAAAAAAGAAGAGAAAGGTAGATCCAA
AAAAGAAGAGAAAGGTAGGATCTACCGGATCTAGAAACGATGGTGGTGGTGGAAGCGGGGGTGGGGGCAG
CGGTGGAGGGGGAAGCGGGCGCGCCGGGATCCTCCCCCCCAAGAAAAAGAGGAAGGTATCTAGAGGCCGC
AGCCGCCTTTTGGAAGATTTTCGAAACAACCGGTACCCCAATTTACAACTGCGGGAGATTGCTGGACATA
TAATGGAATTTTCCCAAGACCAGCATGGGTCCAGATTCATTCAGCTGAAACTGGAGCGTGCCACACCAGC
TGAGCGCCAGCTTGTCTTCAATGAAATCCTCCAGGCTGCCTACCAACTCATGGTGGATGTGTTTGGTAAT
TACGTCATTCAGAAGTTCTTTGAATTTGGCAGTCTTGAACAGAAGCTGGCTTTGGCAGAACGGATTCGAG
GCCACGTCCTGTCATTGGCACTACAGATGTATGGCAGCCGTGTTATCGAGAAAGCTCTTGAGTTTATTCC
TTCAGACCAGCAGAATGAGATGGTTCGGGAACTAGATGGCCATGTCTTGAAGTGTGTGAAAGATCAGAAT
GGCAATCACGTGGTTCAGAAATGCATTGAATGTGTACAGCCCCAGTCTTTGCAATTTATCATCGACGCGT
TTAAGGGACAGGTATTTGCCTTATCCACACATCCTTATGGCTGCCGAGTGATTCAGAGAATCCTGGAGCA
CTGTCTCCCTGACCAGACACTCCCTATTTTAGAGGAGCTTCACCAGCACACAGAGCAGCTGGTACAGGAT
CAATATGGAAATTATGTAATCCAACATGTACTGGAGCACGGTCGTCCTGAGGATAAAAGCAAAATTGTAG
CAGAAATCCGAGGCAATGTACTTGTATTGAGTCAGCACAAATTTGCAAGCAATGTTGTGGAGAAGTGTGT
TACTCACGCCTCACGTACGGAGCGCGCTGTGCTCATCGACGAGGTGTGCACCATGAACGACGGTCCCCAC
AGTGCCTTATACACCATGATGAAGGACCAGTATGCCAACTACGTGGTCCAGAAGATGATTGACGTGGCGG
AGCCAGGCCAGCGGAAGATCGTCATGCATAAGATCCGGCCCCACATCGCAACTCTTCGTAAGTACACCTA
TGGCAAGCACATTCTGGCCAAGCTGGAGAAGTACTACATGAAGAACGGTGTTGACTTAGGGGACCCAAAG
AAGAAGCGCAAAGTGGATCCTAAAAAGAAAAGAAAGGTAGGCGGCCGCGGGGGAGGCGGTTCCGGTGGCG
GCGGAAGCGGAGGTGGAGGATCAGGGCCGGCCTGATTAATTAAGAATTCGACCCAGCTTTCTTGTACAAA
GTTGGCATTATAAAAAATAATTGCTCATCAATTTGTTGCAACGAACAGGTCACTATCAGTCAAAATAAAA
TCATTATTTGCCATCCAGCTGATATCCCCTATAGTGAGTCGTATTACATGGTCATAGCTGTTTCCTGGCA
GCTCTGGCCCGTGTCTCAAAATCTCTGATGTTACATTGCACAAGATAAAAATATATCATCATGCCTCCTC
TAGACCAGCCAGGACAGAAATGCCTCGACTTCGCTGCTGCCCAAGGTTGCCGGGTGACGCACACCGTGGA
AACGGATGAAGGCACGAACCCAGTGGACATAAGCCTGTTCGGTTCGTAAGCTGTAATGCAAGTAGCGTAT
GCGCTCACGCAACTGGTCCAGAACCTTGACCGAACGCAGCGGTGGTAACGGCGCAGTGGCGGTTTTCATG
GCTTGTTATGACTGTTTTTTTGGGGTACAGTCTATGCCTCGGGCATCCAAGCAGCAAGCGCGTTACGCCG
TGGGTCGATGTTTGATGTTATGGAGCAGCAACGATGTTACGCAGCAGGGCAGTCGCCCTAAAACAAAGTT
AAACATCATGAGGGAAGCGGTGATCGCCGAAGTATCGACTCAACTATCAGAGGTAGTTGGCGTCATCGAG
CGCCATCTCGAACCGACGTTGCTGGCCGTACATTTGTACGGCTCCGCAGTGGATGGCGGCCTGAAGCCAC
ACAGTGATATTGATTTGCTGGTTACGGTGACCGTAAGGCTTGATGAAACAACGCGGCGAGCTTTGATCAA
CGACCTTTTGGAAACTTCGGCTTCCCCTGGAGAGAGCGAGATTCTCCGCGCTGTAGAAGTCACCATTGTT
GTGCACGACGACATCATTCCGTGGCGTTATCCAGCTAAGCGCGAACTGCAATTTGGAGAATGGCAGCGCA
ATGACATTCTTGCAGGTATCTTCGAGCCAGCCACGATCGACATTGATCTGGCTATCTTGCTGACAAAAGC
AAGAGAACATAGCGTTGCCTTGGTAGGTCCAGCGGCGGAGGAACTCTTTGATCCGGTTCCTGAACAGGAT
CTATTTGAGGCGCTAAATGAAACCTTAACGCTATGGAACTCGCCGCCCGACTGGGCTGGCGATGAGCGAA
ATGTAGTGCTTACGTTGTCCCGCATTTGGTACAGCGCAGTAACCGGCAAAATCGCGCCGAAGGATGTCGC
TGCCGACTGGGCAATGGAGCGCCTGCCGGCCCAGTATCAGCCCGTCATACTTGAAGCTAGACAGGCTTAT
CTTGGACAAGAAGAAGATCGCTTGGCCTCGCGCGCAGATCAGTTGGAAGAATTTGTCCACTACGTGAAAG
GCGAGATCACCAAGGTAGTCGGCAAATAACCCTCGAGCCACCCATGACCAAAATCCCTTAACGTGAGTTA
CGCGTCGTTCCACTGAGCGTCAGACCCCGTAGAAAAGATCAAAGGATCTTCTTGAGATCCTTTTTTTCTG
CGCGTAATCTGCTGCTTGCAAACAAAAAAACCACCGCTACCAGCGGTGGTTTGTTTGCCGGATCAAGAGC
TACCAACTCTTTTTCCGAAGGTAACTGGCTTCAGCAGAGCGCAGATACCAAATACTGTCCTTCTAGTGTA
GCCGTAGTTAGGCCACCACTTCAAGAACTCTGTAGCACCGCCTACATACCTCGCTCTGCTAATCCTGTTA
CCAGTGGCTGCTGCCAGTGGCGATAAGTCGTGTCTTACCGGGTTGGACTCAAGACGATAGTTACCGGATA
AGGCGCAGCGGTCGGGCTGAACGGGGGGTTCGTGCACACAGCCCAGCTTGGAGCGAACGACCTACACCGA
ACTGAGATACCTACAGCGTGAGCATTGAGAAAGCGCCACGCTTCCCGAAGGGAGAAAGGCGGACAGGTAT
CCGGTAAGCGGCAGGGTCGGAACAGGAGAGCGCACGAGGGAGCTTCCAGGGGGAAACGCCTGGTATCTTT
ATAGTCCTGTCGGGTTTCGCCACCTCTGACTTGAGCGTCGATTTTTGTGATGCTCGTCAGGGGGGCGGAG
CCTATGGAAAAACGCCAGCAACGCGGCCTTTTTACGGTTCCTGGCCTTTTGCTGGCCTTTTGCTCACATG
TT
Features (pLannotate 1.2.2; 15 found; start..end, strand, type, name):
    121..213     +  CDS            lacI (fragment): lac repressor; lacI; The lac repressor binds to the lac operator to inhibit transcription in E. coli. This inhibition can be relieved by adding lactose or isopropyl-β-D-thiogalactopyranoside (IPTG).
    268..295     -  terminator     rrnB T2 terminator: transcription terminator T2 from the E. coli rrnB gene
    427..470     +  terminator     rrnB T1 terminator: Escherichia coli rrnB; transcription terminator T1 from the E. coli rrnB gene
    517..553     -  CDS            lacZα (fragment): LacZα fragment of β-galactosidase; lacZ fragment
    569..668     +  protein_bind   attL1: mutant version of attL; recombination site for the Gateway® LR reaction LR Clonase™
    719..739     +  CDS            SV40 NLS: nuclear localization signal of SV40 (simian virus 40) large T antigen
    743..763     +  CDS            SV40 NLS: nuclear localization signal of SV40 (simian virus 40) large T antigen
    767..787     +  CDS            SV40 NLS: nuclear localization signal of SV40 (simian virus 40) large T antigen
    905..1951    +  CDS            PUM1 (fragment): PUM1_HUMAN - Also known as KIAA0099 From Homo sapiens (Human).
   2081..2180    -  protein_bind   attL2: mutant version of attL; recombination site for the Gateway® LR reaction LR Clonase™
   2198..2216    -  promoter       T7 promoter: promoter for bacteriophage T7 RNA polymerase
   2406..2429    +  promoter       Pc promoter (fragment): intI1 (promoter lies within the coding sequence); class 1 integron promoter
   2605..2661    +  CDS            GmR (fragment): gentamycin acetyltransferase; aacC1; confers resistance to gentamycin
   2668..3459    +  CDS            SmR: aminoglycoside adenylyltransferase (Murphy, 1985); aadA; confers resistance to spectinomycin and streptomycin
   3552..4140    +  rep_origin     ori: high-copy-number ColE1/pMB1/pBR322/pUC origin of replication
