[The description below was written by a language model from this plasmid's Addgene catalogue record and pLannotate feature annotations shown in this document.]
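Description:
pAC1405-pCR8-4xNLS_PUFa_2xNLS is a 4.2 kb Gateway entry-type plasmid (catalogued as a "Gateway Donor") built on the Invitrogen pCR8/GW/TOPO backbone. It replicates in E. coli from a high-copy ColE1/pUC-type origin and is selected with spectinomycin through the aadA (SmR) aminoglycoside adenylyltransferase gene, which lies downstream of a fragment of the class 1 integron Pc promoter. The rrnB T1 and T2 terminators sit upstream of the cloning region and help insulate it from read-through transcription. A T7 promoter lies just outside attL2, and M13 primer sites are listed for sequencing the insert. The short lacI, lacZα and GmR matches in the annotation are backbone remnants rather than functional genes.

The payload sits between attL1 and attL2, so it can be moved by an LR Clonase reaction into any attR-containing destination vector. The entry clone carries no eukaryotic promoter of its own, so expression depends on the destination vector chosen. The insert is a synthetic open reading frame named 4xNLS-PUFa-2xNLS, consisting of a roughly 1 kb fragment of human PUM1 flanked by nuclear localization signals. That fragment corresponds to the Pumilio/PUF RNA-binding domain. The automated annotation detects three SV40 NLS copies upstream of the PUF domain and none downstream, so the remaining signals implied by the name are not individually annotated.

According to the record, the plasmid serves as a modular scaffold. Effector domains can be inserted N-terminally using SgrAI or AgeI with ClaI, or C-terminally using FseI and PacI, to make nuclear-targeted PUFa fusions. It belongs to the Casilio system, a CRISPR-Cas9–Pumilio hybrid for gene regulation and genomic labeling. The ClaI site is sensitive to Dcm methylation, which the record flags for vector preparation.
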