Addgene plasmid #71903: pAC1405-pCR8-4xNLS_PUFa_2xNLS
Purpose: NLSPUFa pCR8 gateway donor vector for insertion of N-terminal domain (SgrAI or AgeI with ClaI) and C-terminal domain (FseI PacI). Grow in dcm- cells (e.g., NEB C3040) to prepare vector for ClaI digest
Depositing lab: Albert Cheng. Depositing organization: Jackson Laboratory. Publication: Casilio: a versatile CRISPR-Cas9-Pumilio hybrid for gene regulation and genomic labeling. Cheng AW, Jillette N, Lee P, Plaskon D, Fujiwara Y, Wang W, Taghbalout A, Wang H. Cell Res. 2016 Feb;26(2):254-7. doi: 10.1038/cr.2016.3. Epub 2016 Jan 15. PubMed 26768771.
Backbone
  Vector backbone: pCR8/GW/TOPO
  Backbone manufacturer: Invitrogen
  Vector type: Gateway Donor
Growth in bacteria
  Bacterial resistance: Spectinomycin, 50 μg/mL
  Growth temperature: 37°C
  Growth strain: DH5alpha
  Copy number: Unknown
Gene/Insert
  Gene/Insert name: 4xNLS-PUFa-2xNLS
  Species: Synthetic
  Cloning method: Unknown
  Sequencing primers: 5′ M13F; 3′ M13R
Terms and licenses: Academic/Nonprofit Terms; Industry Terms: Not Available to Industry
Depositor comments: Please visit http://casil.io for more information, updates, and protocols.
How to cite: pAC1405-pCR8-4xNLS_PUFa_2xNLS was a gift from Albert Cheng (Addgene plasmid # 71903)
