>Addgene plasmid #71903 | pAC1405-pCR8-4xNLS_PUFa_2xNLS | addgene partial sequence | sequence record 136906 | M13-F20 5'-TGTAAAACGACGGCCAGT-3'
ATTTTATTTTGACTGATAGTGACCTGTTCGTTGCAACAAATTGATGAGCAATGCTTTTTTATAATGCCAA
CTTTGTACAAAAAAGCAGGCTCCGAATTCACCGGTGCCGCCACCATGATCGATGGCGGAGGCGGATCTGA
TCCAAAAAAGAAGAGAAAGGTAGATCCAAAAAAGAAGAGAAAGGTAGATCCAAAAAAGAAGAGAAAGGTA
GGATCTACCGGATCTAGAAACGATGGTGGTGGTGGAAGCGGGGGTGGGGGCAGCGGTGGAGGGGGAAGCG
GGCGCGCCGGGATCCTCCCCCCCAAGAAAAAGAGGAAGGTATCTAGAGGCCGCAGCCGCCTTTTGGAAGA
TTTTCGAAACAACCGGTACCCCAATTTACAACTGCGGGAGATTGCTGGACATATAATGGAATTTTCCCAA
GACCAGCATGGGTCCAGATTCATTCAGCTGAAACTGGAGCGTGCCACACCAGCTGAGCGCCAGCTTGTCT
TCAATGAAATCCTCCAGGCTGCCTACCAACTCATGGTGGATGTGTTTGGTAATTACGTCATTCAGAAGTT
CTTTGAATTTGGCAGTCTTGAACAGAAGCTGGCTTTGGCAGAACGGATTCGAGGCCACGTCCTGTCATTG
GCACTACAGATGTATGGCAGCCGTGTTATCGAGAAAGCTCTTGAGTTTATTCCTTCAGACCAGCAGAATG
AGATGGTTCGGGAACTAGATGGCCATGTCTTGAAGTGTGTGAAAGATCAGAATGGCAATCACGTGGTTCA
GAAATGCATTGAATGTGTACAGCCCCAGTCTTTGCAATTTATCATCGACGCGTTTAAGGGACAGGTATTT
GCCTTATCCACACATCCTTATGGCTGCCGAGTGATTCAGAGAATCCTGGAGCACTGTCTCC
