>Addgene plasmid #71903 | pAC1405-pCR8-4xNLS_PUFa_2xNLS | addgene partial sequence | sequence record 136946 | M13-Rev 5'-CAGGAAACAGCTATGACC-3'
AGCTGGATGGCAAATAATGATTTTATTTTGACTGATAGTGACCTGTTCGTTGCAACAAATTGATGAGCAA
TTATTTTTTATAATGCCAACTTTGTACAAGAAAGCTGGGTCGAATTCTTAATTAATCAGGCCGGCCCTGA
TCCTCCACCTCCGCTTCCGCCGCCACCGGAACCGCCTCCCCCGCGGCCGCCTACCTTTCTTTTCTTTTTA
GGATCCACTTTGCGCTTCTTCTTTGGGTCCCCTAAGTCAACACCGTTCTTCATGTAGTACTTCTCCAGCT
TGGCCAGAATGTGCTTGCCATAGGTGTACTTACGAAGAGTTGCGATGTGGGGCCGGATCTTATGCATGAC
GATCTTCCGCTGGCCTGGCTCCGCCACGTCAATCATCTTCTGGACCACGTAGTTGGCATACTGGTCCTTC
ATCATGGTGTATAAGGCACTGTGGGGACCGTCGTTCATGGTGCACACCTCGTCGATGAGCACAGCGCGCT
CCGTACGTGAGGCGTGAGTAACACACTTCTCCACAACATTGCTTGCAAATTTGTGCTGACTCAATACAAG
TACATTGCCTCGGATTTCTGCTACAATTTTGCTTTTATCCTCAGGACGACCGTGCTCCAGTACATGTTGG
ATTACATAATTTCCATATTGATCCTGTACCAGCTGCTCTGTGTGCTGGTGAAGCTCCTCTAAAATAGGGA
GTGTCTGGTCAGGGAGACAGTGCTCCAGGATTCTCTGAATCACTCGGCAGCCATAAGGATGTGTGGATAA
GGCAAATACCTGTCCCTTAAACGCGTCGATGATAAATTGCAAAGACTGGGGCTGTACACATTCAATGCAT
TTCTGAACCACGTGATTGCCATTCTGATCTTTCACACACTTCAAGACATGGCCATCTAGTTCCCGAACCA
TCTCATTCTGCTGGTCTGAAGGAATAAACTCAAGAGCTTTCTCGATAACACGGCTGCCATACATCTGTAG
TGCCAATGACAGGACGTGGCCTCGAATCCGTTCTGCCAAAGCCAGCTTCTGTTCAAGACTGCCAAA
